>Addgene plasmid #63966 | pST50Trc2-HPCHISNDHFR | depositor full sequence | sequence record 177500 | Full Sequence
GGCACCATGCATCGATCCCGCGAAATTAATACGACTCACTATAGGGAGACCACAACGGTTTCCCTCCGGC
TCCGGAGAGCTCCAATTGGAATTCAATAATTTTGTTTAACTTTAAGAAGGAGATATACATATGTCTGAAG
ATCAGGTAGATCCACGTTTAATCGACGGTAAAGGATCTAGCCATCATCATCATCATCACAGCAGCGGATC
TGGTGGTGGTGGTGGTGAAAACCTGTACTTCCAGGGATCCATCAGTCTGATTGCGGCGCTAGCGGTAGAT
CGCGTTATCGGCATGGAAAACGCCATGCCATGGAACCTGCCTGCCGATCTCGCCTGGTTTAAACGCAACA
CCTTAAATAAACCCGTGATTATGGGGCGCCATACCTGGGAATCAATCGGTAGGCCTTTGCCCGGCCGCAA
AAATATTATCCTCAGCAGTCAACCCGGGACCGATGATCGGGTTACCTGGGTTAAATCGGTCGACGAAGCC
ATCGCGGCGTGTGGTGACGTACCAGAAATCATGGTGATTGGCGGCGGACGCGTTTATGAACAGTTCTTGC
CAAAAGCGCAAAAACTGTATCTGACGCATATCGATGCAGAAGTGGAAGGCGACACCCATTTTCCGGATTA
CGAGCCGGATGACTGGGAATCGGTATTCAGCGAATTCCACGATGCTGATGCGCAGAACTCGCATAGCTAT
TGTTTCGAAATCCTCGAGCGTCGTGCCGGCTAATGTACAAAGCTTGGTACCACGCGTGCGCGCTGATCCG
GCTGCTAACAAAGCCCGAAAGGAAGCTGAGTTGGCTGCTGCCACCGCTGAGCAATAACTAGCATAACCCC
TTGGGGCCTCTAAACGGGTCTTGAGGGGTTTTTTGCTGAAAGGAGGAACTATATCGGGATTAGCCCGCCT
AATGAGCGGGCTTTTTTTTAATTCCCCTATTTGTTTATTTTTCTAAATACATTCAAATATGTATCCGCTC
ATGAGACAATAACCCTGATAAATGCTTCAATAATATTGAAAAAGGAAGAGTATGAGTATTCAACATTTCC
GTGTCGCCCTTATTCCCTTTTTTGCGGCATTTTGCCTTCCTGTTTTTGCTCACCCAGAAACGCTCGTGAA
AGTAAAAGACGCAGAGGACCAATTGGGGGCACGAGTGGGATACATAGAACTGGACTTGAATAGCGGTAAA
ATCCTTGAGAGTTTTCGCCCTGAAGAGCGTTTTCCAATGATGAGCACTTTCAAAGTTCTGCTATGTGGAG
CAGTATTATCCCGTGTAGATGCGGGGCAAGAGCAACTCGGACGACGAATACACTATTCGCAGAATGACTT
GGTTGAATACTCCCCAGTGACAGAAAAGCACCTTACGGACGGAATGACGGTAAGAGAATTATGTAGTGCC
GCCATAACGATGAGTGATAACACTGCGGCGAACTTACTTCTGACAACCATCGGTGGACCGAAGGAATTAA
CCGCTTTTTTGCACAATATGGGAGACCATGTAACTCGCCTTGACCGTTGGGAACCAGAACTGAATGAAGC
CATACCAAACGACGAGCGAGACACCACAATGCCTGCGGCAATGGCAACAACATTACGCAAACTATTAACT
GGCGAACTACTTACTCTGGCTTCACGGCAACAATTAATAGACTGGCTTGAAGCGGATAAAGTTGCAGGAC
CACTACTGCGTTCGGCACTTCCTGCTGGCTGGTTTATTGCTGATAAATCTGGGGCAGGAGAGCGTGGTTC
ACGGGGTATCATTGCCGCACTTGGACCAGATGGTAAGCCTTCCCGTATCGTAGTTATCTACACGACGGGT
AGTCAGGCAACTATGGACGAACGAAATAGACAGATTGCTGAAATAGGGGCTTCACTGATTAAGCATTGGT
AAACCGATACAATTAAAGGCTCCTTTTGGAGCCTTTTTTTTTGGACGGACCGGTAGAAAAGATCAAAGGA
TCTTCTTGAGATCCTTTTTTTCTGCGCGTAATCTGCTGCTTGCAAACAAAAAAACCACCGCTACCAGCGG
TGGTTTGTTTGCCGGATCAAGAGCTACCAACTCTTTTTCCGAAGGTAACTGGCTTCAGCAGAGCGCAGAT
ACCAAATACTGTCCTTCTAGTGTAGCCGTAGTTAGGCCACCACTTCAAGAACTCTGTAGCACCGCCTACA
TACCTCGCTCTGCTAATCCTGTTACCAGTGGCTGCTGCCAGTGGCGATAAGTCGTGTCTTACCGGGTTGG
ACTCAAGACGATAGTTACCGGATAAGGCGCAGCGGTCGGGCTGAACGGGGGGTTCGTGCACACAGCCCAG
CTTGGAGCGAACGACCTACACCGAACTGAGATACCTACAGCGTGAGCTATGAGAAAGCGCCACGCTTCCC
GAAGGGAGAAAGGCGGACAGGTATCCGGTAAGCGGCAGGGTCGGAACAGGAGAGCGCACGAGGGAGCTTC
CAGGGGGAAACGCCTGGTATCTTTATAGTCCTGTCGGGTTTCGCCACCTCTGACTTGAGCGTCGATTTTT
GTGATGCTCGTCAGGGGGGCGGAGCCTATGGAAAAACGCCAGCAACGCGGCCTTTTTACGGTTCCTGGCC
TTTTGCTGGCCTTTTGCTCACATGTTCTTTCCTGCGTTATCCCCTGATTCTGTGGATAACCGTATTACCG
CCTTTGAGTGAGCTGATACCGCTCGCCGCAGCCGAACGACCGAGCGCAGCGAGTCAGTGAGCGAGGAAGC
GGAAGAGCGCCTGATGCGGTATTTTCTCCTTACGCATCTGTGCGGTATTTCACACCGCAATGGTGCACTC
TCAGTACAATCTGCTCTGATGCCGCATAGTTAAGCCAGTATACACTCCGCTATCGCTACGTGACTGGGTC
ATGGCTGCGCCCCGACACCCGCCAACACCCGCTGACGCGCCCTGACGGGCTTGTCTGCTCCCGGCATCCG
CTTACAGACAAGCTGTGACCGTCTCCGGGAGCTGCATGTGTCAGAGGTTTTCACCGTCATCACCGAAACG
CGCGAGGCAGCTGCGGTAAAGCTCATCAGCGTGGTCGTGAAGCGATTCACAGATGTCTGCCTGTTCATCC
GCGTCCAGCTCGTTGAGTTTCTCCAGAAGCGTTAATGTCTGGCTTCTGATAAAGCGGGCCATGTTAAGGG
CGGTTTTTTCCTGTTTGGTCACTGATGCCTCCGTGTAAGGGGGATTTCTGTTCATGGGGTAATGATACCG
ATGAAACGAGAGAGGATGCTCACGATACGGGTTACTGATGATGAACATGCCCGGTTACTGGAACGTTGTG
AGGGTAAACAACTGGCGGTATGGATGCGGCGGGACCAGAGAAAAATCACTCAGGGTCAATGCCAGCGCTT
CGTTAATACAGATGTAGGTGTT
Features (pLannotate 1.2.2; 15 found; start..end, strand, type, name):
     27..45      +  promoter       T7 promoter: promoter for bacteriophage T7 RNA polymerase
    101..123     +  RBS            RBS: efficient ribosome binding site from bacteriophage T7 gene 10 (Olins and Rangwala, 1989)
    182..198     +  CDS            capTEV™ (fragment): composite tag for in vivo biotinylation, TEV protease cleavage, and 6xHis tagging
    211..227     -  CDS            9xHis (fragment): 9xHis affinity tag
    227..245     +  CDS            TEV site (fragment): tobacco etch virus (TEV) protease recognition and cleavage site
    251..724     +  CDS            folA: DYR_ECOLI - Also known as tmrA. Experimental evidence at protein level: Swiss-Prot protein existence level 1. Key enzyme in folate metabolism. Catalyzes an essential reaction for de novo glycine and purine synthesis, and for DNA precursor synthesis. From Escherichia coli (strain K12).
    771..820     +  CDS            SET1 (fragment): solubility-enhancement tag derived from T7 phage gene 10B
    828..875     +  terminator     T7 terminator: transcription terminator for bacteriophage T7 RNA polymerase
    940..1031    +  promoter       AmpR promoter: bla
   1032..1889    +  CDS            bla: BLAT_ECOLX - Experimental evidence at protein level: Swiss-Prot protein existence level 1. TEM-type are the most prevalent beta-lactamases in enterobacteria; they hydrolyze the beta-lactam bond in susceptible beta-lactam antibiotics, thus conferring resistance to penicillins and cephalosporins. TEM-3 and TEM-4 are capable of hydrolyzing cefotaxime and ceftazidime. TEM-5 is capable of hydrolyzing ceftazidime. TEM-6 is capable of hydrolyzing ceftazidime and aztreonam. TEM-8/CAZ-2, TEM- 16/CAZ-7 and TEM-24/CAZ-6 are markedly active against ceftazidime. IRT- 4 shows resistance to beta-lactamase in
   1896..1935    +  terminator     fd terminator: central terminator from bacteriophage fd (Otsuka and Kunisawa, 1982)
   1966..2554    +  rep_origin     ori: high-copy-number ColE1/pMB1/pBR322/pUC origin of replication
   2740..2879    -  misc_feature   bom: basis of mobility region from pBR322
   2981..3172    -  CDS            rop: Rop protein, which maintains plasmids at low copy number; rop
   3212..3322    +  CDS            mbeC (fragment): MBEC_ECOLX - Experimental evidence at protein level: Swiss-Prot protein existence level 1. Required for efficient mobilization of ColE1 plasmid and is thus essential to promote the specific transfer of the plasmid during conjugation. Probably functions by inducing DNA bending, helping the MbeA relaxase to melt the DNA around the nic site and cleave the phosphodiester bond. Binds specifically double-stranded DNA (dsDNA) containing the ColE1 oriT but does not recognize the inverted repeat (IR). From Escherichia coli.
