[The description below was written by a language model from this plasmid's Addgene catalogue record and pLannotate feature annotations shown in this document.]
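Description:
pST50Trc2-HPCHISNDHFR is a small (about 3.4 kb) bacterial expression plasmid built on the pST50Trc backbone. It serves as the position 2 transfer vector for the pST44 polycistronic expression suite, which is used to co-express the subunits of protein complexes in Escherichia coli. It is propagated through a ColE1/pMB1-type origin accompanied by the pBR322 bom region and the rop gene. Rop normally moderates copy number, although the catalogue lists copy number as unknown. Selection is by ampicillin through a TEM beta-lactamase gene with its own promoter, followed by an fd terminator.

The expression cassette is driven by a T7 promoter and the efficient phage T7 gene 10 ribosome binding site, and it ends at a T7 terminator, so expression requires a host that supplies T7 RNA polymerase. The backbone encodes an N-terminal double affinity tag made up of a Protein C epitope and a 6xHis tag, followed by a TEV protease site that allows the tags to be removed after purification. The automated annotation detects this region only as short fragments matching other His/TEV composite tags. A short "SET1" hit upstream of the terminator is likewise a fragment match to T7 gene 10-derived sequence, not a recorded functional tag.

The plasmid is catalogued as an empty backbone, but it carries the E. coli dihydrofolate reductase gene (folA) in a BamHI–NgoMIV cassette as a positive control for expression. Users replace DHFR with their gene of interest at these sites. The resulting tagged translational cassette is then excised with EcoRI and HindIII for transfer into the second position of a pST44 polycistronic plasmid.
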