Addgene plasmid #63966: pST50Trc2-HPCHISNDHFR
Purpose: (Empty Backbone) Position 2 transfer plasmid for pST44 polycistronic plasmid suite; N-term cleavable double tag; contains DHFR gene in BamHI-NgoMIV cassette as positive control
Depositing lab: Song Tan. Depositing organization: Pennsylvania State University. Publication: The pST44 polycistronic expression system for producing protein complexes in Escherichia coli. Tan S, Kern RC, Selleck W. Protein Expr Purif. 2005 Apr;40(2):385-95. 10.1016/j.pep.2004.12.002 PubMed 15766881.
Backbone
  Vector backbone: pST50Trc
  Vector type: Bacterial Expression
  Tag / fusion protein: 6xHis & Protein C (HPC); TEV cleavable (N terminal on backbone)
Growth in bacteria
  Bacterial resistance: Ampicillin, 100 μg/mL
  Growth temperature: 37°C
  Growth strain: DH5alpha
  Copy number: Unknown
Gene/Insert
  Gene/Insert name: None
  Tag / fusion protein: 6xHis & Protein C (HPC); TEV cleavable (N terminal on backbone)
Terms and licenses: Academic/Nonprofit Terms; Industry Terms: Not Available to Industry
Depositor comments: Replace DHFR with GOI using BamHI/NgoMIV; Clone out cassette using EcoRI/HindIII
How to cite: pST50Trc2-HPCHISNDHFR was a gift from Song Tan (Addgene plasmid # 63966 ; http://n2t.net/addgene:63966 ; RRID:Addgene_63966)
