>Addgene plasmid #63966 | pST50Trc2-HPCHISNDHFR | addgene partial sequence | sequence record 177499 | T7term 5'-GCTAGTTATTGCTCAGCGG-3'
GGCTTTGTTAGCAGCCGGATCAGCGCGCACGCGTGGTACCAAGCTTTGTACATTAGCCGGCACGACGCTC
GAGGATTTCGAAACAATAGCTATGCGAGTTCTGCGCATCAGCATCGTGGAATTCGCTGAATACCGATTCC
CAGTCATCCGGCTCGTAATCCGGAAAATGGGTGTCGCCTTCCACTTCTGCATCGATATGCGTCAGATACA
GTTTTTGCGCTTTTGGCAAGAACTGTTCATAAACGCGTCCGCCGCCAATCACCATGATTTCTGGTACGTC
ACCACACGCCGCGATGGCTTCGTCGACCGATTTAACCCAGGTAACCCGATCATCGGTCCCGGGTTGACTG
CTGAGGATAATATTTTTGCGGCCGGGCAAAGGCCTACCGATTGATTCCCAGGTATGGCGCCCCATAATCA
CGGGTTTATTTAAGGTGTTGCGTTTAAACCAGGCGAGATCGGCAGGCAGGTTCCATGGCATGGCGTTTTC
CATGCCGATAACGCGATCTACCGCTAGCGCCGCAATCAGACTGATGGATCCCTGGAAGTACAGGTTTTCA
CCACCACCACCACCAGATCCGCTGCTGTGATGATGATGATGATGGCTAGATCCTTTACCGTCGATTAAAC
GTGGATCTACCTGATCTTCAGACATATGTATATCTCCTTCTTAAAGTTAAACAAAATTATTGAATTCCAA
TTGGAGCTCTCCGGAGCCGGAGGGAAACCGTTGTGGTCTCCCTATAGTGAGTCGTATTAATTTCGCGGGA
TCGATGCATGGTGCCAACACCTACATCTGTATTAACGAAGCGCTGGCATTGACCCTGAGTGATTTTTCTC
TGGTCCCGCCGCATCCATACCGCCAGTTGTTTACCCTCACAACGTTCCAGTAACCGGGCATGTTCATCAT
CAGTAACCCGTATCGTGAGCATCCTCTCTCGTTTCATCGGTATCATTACCCCATGAACAGAAATCCCCCT
TACACGGA
